Addgene plasmid #15751: pCDNA3 Flag Jip1 JBD
Purpose: binds to Jnk
Depositing lab: Roger Davis. Depositing organization: University of Massachusetts, Worcester. Publication: A cytoplasmic inhibitor of the JNK signal transduction pathway. Dickens M, Rogers JS, Cavanagh J, Raitano A, Xia Z, Halpern JR, Greenberg ME, Sawyers CL, Davis RJ. Science. 1997 Aug 1. 277(5326):693-6. 10.1126/science.277.5326.693 PubMed 9235893.
Backbone
  Vector backbone: pcDNA3
  Backbone manufacturer: invitrogen
  Backbone size w/o insert (bp): 5446
  Vector type: Mammalian Expression
Growth in bacteria
  Bacterial resistance: Ampicillin, 100 μg/mL
  Growth temperature: 37°C
  Growth strain: DH5alpha
  Copy number: High Copy
Gene/Insert
  Gene/Insert name: Jip1 (Jnk binding domain) (alt name: Mapk8ip1)
  Species: M. musculus (mouse)
  Insert size (bp): 539
  Mutation: deleted 1-126 and 282-660
  GenBank ID: XM_006498954.1
  Entrez Gene: Mapk8ip1 (a.k.a. IB1, JIP-1, Jip1, Prkm8ip, Skip, mjip-2a)
  Tag / fusion protein: Flag (N terminal on insert)
  Cloning method: Restriction Enzyme; 5′ cloning site Hind III (not destroyed); 3′ cloning site Xba I (not destroyed)
  Sequencing primers: 5′ T7; 3′ SP6
Terms and licenses: Academic/Nonprofit Terms; Industry Terms: Not Available to Industry
How to cite: pCDNA3 Flag Jip1 JBD was a gift from Roger Davis (Addgene plasmid # 15751 ; http://n2t.net/addgene:15751 ; RRID:Addgene_15751)
