[The description below was written by a language model from this plasmid's Addgene catalogue record.]
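Description:
pCDNA3 Flag Jip1 JBD is a mammalian expression plasmid built on the Invitrogen pcDNA3 backbone (about 5.4 kb without insert). It is maintained in E. coli as a high-copy plasmid under ampicillin selection. No feature table accompanies the record, so the regulatory elements are not itemised. pcDNA3 is generally known to drive inserts from the CMV immediate-early promoter and to carry a neomycin resistance cassette for selection in mammalian cells, and the T7 and SP6 sequencing primers listed are consistent with the phage promoters that flank its polylinker.

The insert is a roughly 540 bp fragment of mouse Jip1 (Mapk8ip1, also called IB1 or JIP-1), cloned between HindIII and XbaI sites that both remain intact. The recorded mutation deletes residues 1–126 and 282–660, leaving the central portion of the protein (approximately residues 127–281), which is designated the JNK binding domain. A Flag epitope is fused to the N-terminus of this fragment, allowing detection or immunoprecipitation with anti-Flag antibodies.

The stated purpose is simply that the product binds JNK. The associated publication describes JIP-1 as a cytoplasmic inhibitor of the JNK signal transduction pathway. This fits use of the construct in transfected mammalian cells to express the isolated binding domain, either to study its interaction with JNK or to interfere with JNK signalling, although the record itself gives no further experimental detail.
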