>Addgene plasmid #15751 | pCDNA3 Flag Jip1 JBD | depositor partial sequence | sequence record 79167 | T7-Sp6
ATACGACTCACTATAGGGAGACCCAAGCTTCGGCAGCCAACATGGACTATAAGGACGATGATGACAAACC
CAAAGCGGAGTCCAACCAGGATCCGGCGCCTCGCAGCCAGGGCCAGGGCCCGGGCACAGGCAGCGGAGAC
ACCTACCGACCCAAGAGGCCTACCACGCTCAACCTTTTCCCGCAGGTGCCGCGGTCTCAGGACACGCTGA
ATAATAACTCTTTAGGCAAAAAGCACAGTTGGCAGGACCGTGTGTCTCGATCATCCTCCCCTCTGAAGAC
AGGAGAACAGACGCCTCCACATGAACACATCTGCCTGAGTGATGAGCTGCCACCCCAGGGCAGTCCTGTT
CCCACCCAGGACCGCGGCACTTCCACCGACAGCCCTTGTCGCCGAAGTGCAGCCACCCAGATGGCACCTC
CAAGCGGTCCCCCTGCCACTGCGCCTGGTGGCCGGGGCCACTCCCATCGAGACCGAATCCACTACCAGGC
AGATGTGCGGCTCGAGGCGACTGAGGAGATCTACCTGACCCCATGA
