>Addgene plasmid #15751 | pCDNA3 Flag Jip1 JBD | addgene partial sequence | sequence record 81230 | CMV-F 5'-CGCAAATGGGCGGTAGGCGTG-3'
AGCAGAGCTCTCTGGCTAACTAGAGAACCCACTGCTTACTGGCTTATCGAAATTAATACGACTCACTATA
GGGAGACCCAAGCTTCGGCAGCCAACATGGACTATAAGGACGATGATGACAAACCCAAAGCGGAGTCCAA
CCAGGATCCGGCGCCTCGCAGCCAGGGCCAGGGCCCGGGCACAGGCAGCGGAGACACCTACCGACCCAAG
AGGCCTACCACGCTCAACCTTTTCCCGCAGGTGCCGCGGTCTCAGGACACGCTGAATAATAACTCTTTAG
GCAAAAAGCACAGTTGGCAGGACCGTGTGTCTCGATCATCCTCCCCTCTGAAGACAGGAGAACAGACGCC
TCCACATGAACACATCTGCCTGAGTGATGAGCTGCCACCCCAGGGCAGTCCTGTTCCCACCCAGGACCGC
GGCACTTCCACCGACAGCCCTTGTCGCCGAAGTGCAGCCACCCAGATGGCACCTCCAAGCGGTCCCCCTG
CCACTGCGCCTGGTGGCCGGGGCCACTCCCATCGAGACCGAATCCACTACCAGGCAGATGTGCGGCTCGA
GGCGACTGAGGAGATCTACCTGACCCCATGAGAATTCTGCAGATATCCATCACACTGGCGGCCGCTCGAG
CATGCATCTAGAGGGCCCTATTCTATAGTGTCACCTAAATGCTAGAGCTCGCTGATCAGCCTCGACTGTG
CCTTCTAGTTGCCAGCCATCTGTTGTTTGCCCCTCCCCCGTGCCTTCCTTGACCCTGGAAGGTGCCACTC
CCACTGTCCTTTCCTAATAAAATGAGGAAATTGCATCGCATTGTCTGAGTAGGTGTCATTCTATTCTGGG
GGGTGGGGTGGGGCAGGACAGCAAGGGGGAGGATTGGGAAGACAATAGCAGGCATGCTGGGGATGCGGTG
GGCTCTATGGCTTCTGAGGCGGAAAGAACCAGCTGGGGCTCTAGGGGGTATCCCCACGCGCCCTGTAGCG
G
